Addgene plasmid #243028: AiP1753 - pAAV-AiE2305m-minBG-SYFP2-WPRE3-BGHpA
Purpose: AiE2305m is an enhancer sequence designed to drive AAV-mediated transgene expression in specific populations of brain cells.
Depositing lab: Allen Institute for Brain Science & Bosiljka Tasic. Depositing organization: Allen Institute.
Backbone
  Vector backbone: pAAV2
  Vector type: AAV
Growth in bacteria
  Bacterial resistance: Ampicillin, 100 μg/mL
  Growth temperature: 37°C
  Growth strain: NEB Stable
  Copy number: High Copy
Gene/Insert
  Gene/Insert name: SYFP2
  Species: Synthetic
  Cloning method: Gibson Cloning
Terms and licenses: Academic/Nonprofit Terms; Industry Terms: Not Available to Industry
How to cite: AiP1753 - pAAV-AiE2305m-minBG-SYFP2-WPRE3-BGHpA was a gift from Allen Institute for Brain Science & Bosiljka Tasic (Addgene plasmid # 243028 ; http://n2t.net/addgene:243028 ; RRID:Addgene_243028)
