[The description below was written by a language model from this plasmid's Addgene catalogue record and pLannotate feature annotations shown in this document.]
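Description:
AiP1753 - pAAV-AiE2305m-minBG-SYFP2-WPRE3-BGHpA is an AAV transfer plasmid built on a pAAV2 backbone, intended for packaging a fluorescent reporter cassette into recombinant adeno-associated virus for delivery to brain tissue. In bacteria it is maintained as a high-copy plasmid through a ColE1/pUC-type origin and selected with ampicillin via the bla gene under its own promoter. An f1 phage origin is also present in the backbone. The short hits to bom, rop and the yeast ARG4 promoter in the feature table are small fragments, most likely backbone remnants or chance matches rather than functional parts.

The payload lies between AAV2 inverted terminal repeats, which provide the signals for genome replication and encapsidation. The downstream ITR is annotated as complete, while the upstream one is detected only as short fragments. As the name indicates, the AiE2305m enhancer is placed upstream of a minimal beta-globin promoter (minBG). Neither element is annotated in the feature table, but both presumably occupy the unannotated region preceding the coding sequence. A minimal promoter has little activity on its own, so expression depends largely on the enhancer, which is described as designed to drive transgene expression in specific populations of brain cells. The record does not state which populations. The expressed gene is SYFP2, a rapidly maturing monomeric yellow fluorescent protein derived from Aequorea victoria. It is followed by WPRE3, a shortened woodchuck hepatitis virus posttranscriptional element that boosts transcript stability and expression while saving packaging space, and by a bovine growth hormone polyadenylation signal. The construct serves as an enhancer-driven reporter virus for labelling and visualising targeted brain cell types.
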