Features (pLannotate 1.2.2; 15 found; start..end, strand, type, name):
     12..39      +  repeat_region  AAV2 ITR (fragment): inverted terminal repeat of adeno-associated virus serotype 2 inverted
     68..95      +  repeat_region  AAV2 ITR (fragment): inverted terminal repeat of adeno-associated virus serotype 2 inverted
    209..225     -  promoter       ARG4 promoter (fragment): S. cerevisiae ARG4
    763..1479    +  CDS            SYFP2: SYFP2 is a basic (constitutively fluorescent) yellow fluorescent protein published in 2006, derived from Aequorea victoria. It is reported to be a very rapidly-maturing monomer with moderate acid sensitivity.
   1519..1676    +  misc_feature   WPRE (fragment): woodchuck hepatitis virus posttranscriptional regulatory element
   1682..1762    +  misc_feature   WPRE (fragment): woodchuck hepatitis virus posttranscriptional regulatory element
   1779..1890    +  polyA_signal   bGH poly(A) signal: bovine growth hormone polyadenylation signal
   2008..2148    +  repeat_region  AAV2 ITR: inverted terminal repeat of adeno-associated virus serotype 2 inverted
   2153..2204    -  misc_feature   bom (fragment): basis of mobility region from pBR322
   2223..2678    +  rep_origin     f1 ori (sequence partly withheld): f1 bacteriophage origin of replication; arrow indicates direction of (+) strand synthesis
   2679..2728    -  misc_feature   bom (fragment): basis of mobility region from pBR322
   2830..2865    -  CDS            rop (fragment): Rop protein, which maintains plasmids at low copy number; rop
   2960..3064    +  promoter       AmpR promoter: bla
   3065..3925    +  CDS            AmpR: β-lactamase; bla; confers resistance to ampicillin, carbenicillin, and related antibiotics
   4096..4684    +  rep_origin     ori: high-copy-number ColE1/pMB1/pBR322/pUC origin of replication
>Addgene plasmid #243028 | AiP1753 - pAAV-AiE2305m-minBG-SYFP2-WPRE3-BGHpA | addgene full sequence | sequence record 490240 | Addgene NGS Result
CCTGCAGGCAGCTGCGCGCTCGCTCGCTCACTGAGGCCGCCCGGGCGTCGGGCGACCTTTGGTCGCCCGG
CCTCAGTGAGCGAGCGAGCGCGCAGAGAGGGAGTGGCCAACTCCATCACTAGGGGTTCCTGCGGCCGCAC
GCGTTGTAAGAGTAATAATCGGGGAAAAGAGCAAAAACTGCCTTTTTTGCATTTTGAAGTAAATGGATCT
TTTTTTTTTTTTTCAAGACAAGACTCACTGTTCGTCATTAGCAATCATTTCCTTACCACCTATCACAGTG
TGGTGTGTGTGTAGTGTGCCTCTATGGGCTCACACATTTCAACACTTGCTTTCCAGTGGTGGCACAGATT
GGGAGGTGTGGAGCTTTCAGGGGGCGGAGCCTAGATGGAAGAAGTAAATCGCTGCCTCCAGAGTTGCAGC
CCAGCACTGCTCTTGCTTCTGGGCCTGCTGGGCTGGCGAGGTGTGAGCAAGGCACATGATCATCTCCCTC
CACCTGAGTCACCAGCTACTCCCACCGCCATGCCTTCCCCAGATGATGTACCGTTCCCCCCACCCCCACC
CCCACCACCGGAACCTGAAAATCAAATGAAACCTTTCCTCCCTGACGTTGCTCTAGCCTGGTGACAAGGG
GATATAACGCATACCCCTCCCAAAGGGAACACGGAGCTCGGGCTGGGCATAAAAGTCAGGGCAGAGCCAT
CTATTGCTTACATTTGCTTCTGGGATCCAGATCTTTCGAAGCTAGCGCTACCGGTCGCCACCATGGTGAG
CAAGGGCGAGGAGCTGTTCACCGGGGTGGTGCCCATCCTGGTCGAGCTGGACGGCGACGTAAACGGCCAC
AAGTTCAGCGTGTCCGGCGAGGGCGAGGGCGATGCCACCTACGGCAAGCTGACCCTGAAGCTGATCTGCA
CCACCGGCAAGCTGCCCGTGCCCTGGCCCACCCTCGTGACCACCCTGGGCTACGGCGTGCAGTGCTTCGC
CCGCTACCCCGACCACATGAAGCAGCACGACTTCTTCAAGTCCGCCATGCCCGAAGGCTACGTCCAGGAG
CGCACCATCTTCTTCAAGGACGACGGCAACTACAAGACCCGCGCCGAGGTGAAGTTCGAGGGCGACACCC
TGGTGAACCGCATCGAGCTGAAGGGCATCGACTTCAAGGAGGACGGCAACATCCTGGGGCACAAGCTGGA
GTACAACTACAACAGCCACAACGTCTATATCACCGCCGACAAGCAGAAGAACGGCATCAAGGCCAACTTC
AAGATCCGCCACAACATCGAGGACGGCGGCGTGCAGCTCGCCGACCACTACCAGCAGAACACCCCCATCG
GCGACGGCCCCGTGCTGCTGCCCGACAACCACTACCTGAGCTACCAGTCCAAGCTGAGCAAAGACCCCAA
CGAGAAGCGCGATCACATGGTCCTGCTGGAGTTCGTGACCGCCGCCGGGATCACTCTCGGCATGGACGAG
CTGTACAAGTAAGTCGACGGCGCGCCGCGGCCGCGAATTCGATATCATAATCAACCTCTGGATTACAAAA
TTTGTGAAAGATTGACTGGTATTCTTAACTATGTTGCTCCTTTTACGCTATGTGGATACGCTGCTTTAAT
GCCTTTGTATCATGCTATTGCTTCCCGTATGGCTTTCATTTTCTCCTCCTTGTATAAATCCTGGTTAGTT
CTTGCCACGGCGGAACTCATCGCCGCCTGCCTTGCCCGCTGCTGGACAGGGGCTCGGCTGTTGGGCACTG
ACAATTCCGTGGCTCGAGAGATCTTCGACTGTGCCTTCTAGTTGCCAGCCATCTGTTGTTTGCCCCTCCC
CCGTGCCTTCCTTGACCCTGGAAGGTGCCACTCCCACTGTCCTTTCCTAATAAAATGAGGAAATTGCATC
GCATTGTCTGAGTAGGTGTCATTCTATTCTGGGGGGTGGGGTGGGGCAGGACAGCAAGGGGGAGGATTGG
GAAGACAATAGCAGGCATGAGATCTCACGTGCGGACCGAGCGGCCGCAGGAACCCCTAGTGATGGAGTTG
GCCACTCCCTCTCTGCGCGCTCGCTCGCTCACTGAGGCCGGGCGACCAAAGGTCGCCCGACGCCCGGGCT
TTGCCCGGGCGGCCTCAGTGAGCGAGCGAGCGCGCAGCTGCCTGCAGGGGCGCCTGATGCGGTATTTTCT
CCTTACGCATCTGTGCGGTATTTCACACCGCATA
[95 nt withheld, positions 2205-2299]
T
[46 nt withheld, positions 2301-2346]
C
[141 nt withheld, positions 2348-2488]
CCTTTGACGTTGGAGTCCACGTTCTTT
[37 nt withheld, positions 2516-2552]
ACTCTATCTCGGGCTATTCTTTTGATTTATAAGGGATTTTGCCGATTTCGGTCTATTGGTTAAAAAATGA
GCTGATTTAACAAAAATTTAACGCGAATTTTAACAAAATATTAACGTTTACAATTTTATGGTGCACTCTC
AGTACAATCTGCTCTGATGCCGCATAGTTAAGCCAGCCCCGACACCCGCCAACACCCGCTGACGCGCCCT
GACGGGCTTGTCTGCTCCCGGCATCCGCTTACAGACAAGCTGTGACCGTCTCCGGGAGCTGCATGTGTCA
GAGGTTTTCACCGTCATCACCGAAACGCGCGAGACGAAAGGGCCTCGTGATACGCCTATTTTTATAGGTT
AATGTCATGATAATAATGGTTTCTTAGACGTCAGGTGGCACTTTTCGGGGAAATGTGCGCGGAACCCCTA
TTTGTTTATTTTTCTAAATACATTCAAATATGTATCCGCTCATGAGACAATAACCCTGATAAATGCTTCA
ATAATATTGAAAAAGGAAGAGTATGAGTATTCAACATTTCCGTGTCGCCCTTATTCCCTTTTTTGCGGCA
TTTTGCCTTCCTGTTTTTGCTCACCCAGAAACGCTGGTGAAAGTAAAAGATGCTGAAGATCAGTTGGGTG
CACGAGTGGGTTACATCGAACTGGATCTCAACAGCGGTAAGATCCTTGAGAGTTTTCGCCCCGAAGAACG
TTTTCCAATGATGAGCACTTTTAAAGTTCTGCTATGTGGCGCGGTATTATCCCGTATTGACGCCGGGCAA
GAGCAACTCGGTCGCCGCATACACTATTCTCAGAATGACTTGGTTGAGTACTCACCAGTCACAGAAAAGC
ATCTTACGGATGGCATGACAGTAAGAGAATTATGCAGTGCTGCCATAACCATGAGTGATAACACTGCGGC
CAACTTACTTCTGACAACGATCGGAGGACCGAAGGAGCTAACCGCTTTTTTGCACAACATGGGGGATCAT
GTAACTCGCCTTGATCGTTGGGAACCGGAGCTGAATGAAGCCATACCAAACGACGAGCGTGACACCACGA
TGCCTGTAGCAATGGCAACAACGTTGCGCAAACTATTAACTGGCGAACTACTTACTCTAGCTTCCCGGCA
ACAATTAATAGACTGGATGGAGGCGGATAAAGTTGCAGGACCACTTCTGCGCTCGGCCCTTCCGGCTGGC
TGGTTTATTGCTGATAAATCTGGAGCCGGTGAGCGTGGGTCTCGCGGTATCATTGCAGCACTGGGGCCAG
ATGGTAAGCCCTCCCGTATCGTAGTTATCTACACGACGGGGAGTCAGGCAACTATGGATGAACGAAATAG
ACAGATCGCTGAGATAGGTGCCTCACTGATTAAGCATTGGTAACTGTCAGACCAAGTTTACTCATATATA
CTTTAGATTGATTTAAAACTTCATTTTTAATTTAAAAGGATCTAGGTGAAGATCCTTTTTGATAATCTCA
TGACCAAAATCCCTTAACGTGAGTTTTCGTTCCACTGAGCGTCAGACCCCGTAGAAAAGATCAAAGGATC
TTCTTGAGATCCTTTTTTTCTGCGCGTAATCTGCTGCTTGCAAACAAAAAAACCACCGCTACCAGCGGTG
GTTTGTTTGCCGGATCAAGAGCTACCAACTCTTTTTCCGAAGGTAACTGGCTTCAGCAGAGCGCAGATAC
CAAATACTGTTCTTCTAGTGTAGCCGTAGTTAGGCCACCACTTCAAGAACTCTGTAGCACCGCCTACATA
CCTCGCTCTGCTAATCCTGTTACCAGTGGCTGCTGCCAGTGGCGATAAGTCGTGTCTTACCGGGTTGGAC
TCAAGACGATAGTTACCGGATAAGGCGCAGCGGTCGGGCTGAACGGGGGGTTCGTGCACACAGCCCAGCT
TGGAGCGAACGACCTACACCGAACTGAGATACCTACAGCGTGAGCTATGAGAAAGCGCCACGCTTCCCGA
AGGGAGAAAGGCGGACAGGTATCCGGTAAGCGGCAGGGTCGGAACAGGAGAGCGCACGAGGGAGCTTCCA
GGGGGAAACGCCTGGTATCTTTATAGTCCTGTCGGGTTTCGCCACCTCTGACTTGAGCGTCGATTTTTGT
GATGCTCGTCAGGGGGGCGGAGCCTATGGAAAAACGCCAGCAACGCGGCCTTTTTACGGTTCCTGGCCTT
TTGCTGGCCTTTTGCTCACATGT
